Addgene plasmid #39358: TAL2000
Depositing lab: Keith Joung. Depositing organization: Massachusetts General Hospital. Publication: FLASH assembly of TALENs for high-throughput genome editing. Reyon D, Tsai SQ, Khayter C, Foden JA, Sander JD, Joung JK. Nat Biotechnol. 2012 Apr 8. doi: 10.1038/nbt.2170. PubMed 22484455.
Backbone
  Vector backbone: JDS78
  Backbone manufacturer: Joung lab (Addgene Plasmid # 32290)
  Backbone size w/o insert (bp): 6447
  Vector type: Mammalian Expression ; T7
Growth in bacteria
  Bacterial resistance: Ampicillin, 100 μg/mL
  Growth temperature: 37°C
  Growth strain: XL1 Blue
  Copy number: High Copy
Gene/Insert
  Gene/Insert name: eGFP-TALEN-01-Left
  Species: H. sapiens (human)
  Insert size (bp): 824
  Promoter: CMV
  Tag / fusion protein: 3X Flag (N terminal on backbone); WT FOKI (C terminal on backbone)
  Cloning method: Restriction Enzyme; 5′ cloning site BsmBI (destroyed during cloning); 3′ cloning site BsmBI (destroyed during cloning)
  Sequencing primers: 5′ CMV-F
Terms and licenses: Academic/Nonprofit Terms; Industry Terms: Not Available to Industry
Depositor comments: Target binding site: TCGCCACCAT To reduce the chance of recombination in this plasmid, do not grow in liquid culture for more than 12-14 hours. It is strongly recommended that users perform a diagnostic digest to verify this plasmid prior to use. For example, a double digest of the plasmid with BamHI and KpnI should result in two bands at 1.5kb and 5.8kb
How to cite: TAL2000 was a gift from Keith Joung (Addgene plasmid # 39358 ; http://n2t.net/addgene:39358 ; RRID:Addgene_39358)
