[The description below was written by a language model from this plasmid's Addgene catalogue record.]
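Description:
TAL2000 is a mammalian expression plasmid encoding the left monomer of a TALE nuclease pair directed against the eGFP reporter gene (eGFP-TALEN-01-Left). It is built on the JDS78 TALEN expression backbone of about 6.4 kb, which is propagated in E. coli as a high-copy plasmid under ampicillin selection. The vector type also lists T7, indicating that a T7 promoter is available for in vitro transcription in addition to expression in mammalian cells. The record does not include a feature table, so the origin of replication, polyadenylation signal and other backbone elements are not specified.

The insert is an 824 bp array of TALE repeats, placed into the backbone through BsmBI sites that were destroyed during cloning. BsmBI is a type IIS enzyme, so this is consistent with seamless, in-frame insertion of the repeat array between the flanking TALE sequences carried by the vector. Expression is driven by the CMV promoter. The backbone supplies an N-terminal 3X Flag tag, useful for detecting the protein, and a C-terminal wild-type FokI nuclease domain. Because FokI cleaves as a dimer, this left-hand TALEN is meant to be co-expressed with a matching right-hand partner that binds the opposite half-site, generating a double-strand break in the intervening spacer. The catalogue lists the insert species as human, although the named target is eGFP.

The plasmid comes from work on high-throughput TALEN assembly by the FLASH method and would typically be used for eGFP disruption assays of nuclease activity. The depositor notes that the repetitive array is prone to recombination and advises verifying the plasmid by diagnostic digest before use.
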