>Addgene plasmid #39358 | TAL2000 | depositor partial sequence | sequence record 49660 | TAL2000 sequence 824 bps
GAACCTGACCCCAGACCAGGTAGTCGCAATCGCGTCACATGACGGGGGAAAGCAAGCCCTGGAAACCGTG
CAAAGGTTGTTGCCGGTCCTTTGTCAAGACCACGGCCTTACACCGGAGCAAGTCGTGGCCATTGCAAATA
ATAACGGTGGCAAACAGGCTCTTGAGACGGTTCAGAGACTTCTCCCAGTTCTCTGTCAAGCCCACGGGCT
GACTCCCGATCAAGTTGTAGCGATTGCGTCGCATGACGGAGGGAAACAAGCATTGGAGACTGTCCAACGG
CTCCTTCCCGTGTTGTGTCAAGCCCACGGTTTGACGCCTGCACAAGTGGTCGCCATCGCCAGCCATGATG
GCGGTAAGCAGGCGCTGGAAACAGTACAGCGCCTGCTGCCTGTACTGTGCCAGGATCATGGACTGACCCC
AGACCAGGTAGTCGCAATCGCGTCGAACATTGGGGGAAAGCAAGCCCTGGAAACCGTGCAAAGGTTGTTG
CCGGTCCTTTGTCAAGACCACGGCCTTACACCGGAGCAAGTCGTGGCCATTGCATCCCACGACGGTGGCA
AACAGGCTCTTGAGACGGTTCAGAGACTTCTCCCAGTTCTCTGTCAAGCCCACGGGCTGACTCCCGATCA
AGTTGTAGCGATTGCGTCGCATGACGGAGGGAAACAAGCATTGGAGACTGTCCAACGGCTCCTTCCCGTG
TTGTGTCAAGCCCACGGTTTGACGCCTGCACAAGTGGTCGCCATCGCCTCCAATATTGGCGGTAAGCAGG
CGCTGGAAACAGTACAGCGCCTGCTGCCTGTACTGTGCCAGGATCATGGACTGA
