>Addgene plasmid #39358 | TAL2000 | addgene partial sequence | sequence record 52618 | JDS-TALEN-F 5'-TAGGGGTCGGTAAACAGTGG-3'
TGTGGCGGGTGAGCTTAGGGGGCCTCCGCTCCAGCTCGACACCGGGCAGCTGCTGAAGATCGCGAAGAGA
GGGGGAGTAACAGCGGTAGAGGCAGTGCACGCCTGGCGCAATGCGCTCACCGGGGCCCCCTTGAACCTGA
CCCCAGACCAGGTAGTCGCAATCGCGTCACATGACGGGGGAAAGCAAGCCCTGGAAACCGTGCAAAGGTT
GTTGCCGGTCCTTTGTCAAGACCACGGCCTTACACCGGAGCAAGTCGTGGCCATTGCAAATAATAACGGT
GGCAAACAGGCTCTTGAGACGGTTCAGAGACTTCTCCCAGTTCTCTGTCAAGCCCACGGGCTGACTCCCG
ATCAAGTTGTAGCGATTGCGTCGCATGACGGAGGGAAACAAGCATTGGAGACTGTCCAACGGCTCCTTCC
CGTGTTGTGTCAAGCCCACGGTTTGACGCCTGCACAAGTGGTCGCCATCGCCAGCCATGATGGCGGTAAG
CAGGCGCTGGAAACAGTACAGCGCCTGCTGCCTGTACTGTGCCAGGATCATGGACTGACCCCAGACCAGG
TAGTCGCAATCGCGTCGAACATTGGGGGAAAGCAAGCCCTGGAAACCGTGCAAAGGTTGTTGCCGGTCCT
TTGTCAAGACCACGGCCTTACACCGGAGCAAGTCGTGGCCATTGCATCCCACGACGGTGGCAAACAGGCT
CTTGAGACGGTTCAGAGACTTCTCCCAGTTCTCTGTCAAGCCCACGGGCTGACTCCCGATCAAGTTGTAG
CGATTGCGTCGCATGACGGAGGGAAACAAGCATTGGAGACTGTCCAACGGCTCCTTCCCGTGTTGTGTCA
AGCCCACGGTTTGACGCCTGCACAAGTGGTCGCCATCGCCTCCAATATTGGCGGTAAGCAGGCGCTGGAA
ACAGTACAGCGCCTGCTGCCTGTACTGTGCCAGGATCATGGACTGA
